Addgene plasmid #161673: IDG_GABRG1_OE_1
Purpose: Overexpresses GABRG1
Depositing lab: Mike McManus. Depositing organization: University of California, San Francisco (UCSF).
Backbone
  Vector backbone: pLX304
  Vector type: Mammalian Expression
  Selectable markers: Blasticidin
Growth in bacteria
  Bacterial resistance: Ampicillin, 100 μg/mL
  Growth temperature: 30°C
  Growth strain: NEB Stable
  Copy number: Low Copy
Gene/Insert
  Gene/Insert name: GABRG1
  Species: H. sapiens (human)
  Entrez Gene: GABRG1
  Tag / fusion protein: V5 (C terminal on backbone)
  Cloning method: Gateway Cloning
Terms and licenses: Academic/Nonprofit Terms; Industry Terms: Not Available to Industry
How to cite: IDG_GABRG1_OE_1 was a gift from Mike McManus (Addgene plasmid # 161673 ; http://n2t.net/addgene:161673 ; RRID:Addgene_161673)
