[The description below was written by a language model from this plasmid's Addgene catalogue record and pLannotate feature annotations shown in this document.]
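Description:
IDG_GABRG1_OE_1 is a 9.1 kb overexpression construct for human GABRG1, the gamma-1 subunit of the GABA-A receptor chloride channel, built in the pLX304 backbone by Gateway cloning. Although catalogued as a mammalian expression vector, its feature table shows the architecture of a third-generation, self-inactivating HIV-1 lentiviral transfer plasmid. An RSV promoter drives a truncated 5' LTR, followed by the Ψ packaging signal with a gag fragment, the Rev response element and a cPPT/CTS. A ΔU3 3' LTR and an SV40 poly(A) signal close the viral genome. These elements allow the RNA genome to be packaged when helper functions are supplied in trans, exported in a Rev-dependent manner, and integrated into target cells without regenerating an active viral promoter.

Within the proviral region there are two expression units. A human PGK promoter drives blasticidin S deaminase, so transduced or transfected mammalian cells can be selected with blasticidin. Downstream, the CMV enhancer and promoter drive the GABRG1 coding sequence, which is flanked by attB1 and attB2 sites left by the Gateway recombination. A backbone-encoded V5 epitope follows attB2, giving a C-terminal tag for detecting the protein. A WPRE after the tag enhances transcript stability and expression.

In bacteria the plasmid is selected with ampicillin through the AmpR gene and replicates from a ColE1/pUC-type origin. That origin is annotated as high copy, but the catalogue lists the plasmid as low copy. It is grown in a recombination-reduced strain, as is typical for repeat-containing lentiviral plasmids. An f1 origin, an SV40 origin, T7 and T3 promoters and lac-derived fragments are backbone remnants. The stated purpose is simply overexpression of GABRG1.
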