Features (pLannotate 1.2.2; 32 found; start..end, strand, type, name):
      1..304     +  enhancer       CMV enhancer: human cytomegalovirus immediate early enhancer
    305..508     +  promoter       CMV promoter: human cytomegalovirus (CMV) immediate early promoter
    532..552     +  protein_bind   attB1: mutant version of attB; core recombination site for the Gateway® BP reaction BP Clonase™
    558..1952    +  CDS            GABRG1: GBRG1_HUMAN - Experimental evidence at protein level: Swiss-Prot protein existence level 1. GABA, the major inhibitory neurotransmitter in the vertebrate brain, mediates neuronal inhibition by binding to the GABA/benzodiazepine receptor and opening an integral chloride channel. From Homo sapiens (Human).
   1954..1974    -  protein_bind   attB2: mutant version of attB; core recombination site for the Gateway® BP reaction BP Clonase™
   1977..2018    +  CDS            V5 tag: epitope tag from simian virus 5
   2060..2648    +  misc_feature   WPRE: woodchuck hepatitis virus posttranscriptional regulatory element
   2699..2718    +  misc_feature   cPPT/CTS (fragment): central polypurine tract and central termination sequence of HIV-1
   2720..2953    +  LTR            3' LTR (ΔU3): self-inactivating 3' long terminal repeat (LTR) from HIV-1
   3031..3152    +  polyA_signal   SV40 poly(A) signal: SV40 polyadenylation signal
   3192..3327    +  rep_origin     SV40 ori: SV40 origin of replication
   3348..3366    -  promoter       T7 promoter: promoter for bacteriophage T7 RNA polymerase
   3374..3529    +  CDS            lacZα (fragment): LacZα fragment of β-galactosidase; lacZ fragment
   3534..3962    +  rep_origin     f1 ori (sequence partly withheld): f1 bacteriophage origin of replication; arrow indicates direction of (+) strand synthesis
   4015..4119    +  promoter       AmpR promoter: bla
   4120..4980    +  CDS            AmpR: β-lactamase; bla; confers resistance to ampicillin, carbenicillin, and related antibiotics
   5151..5739    +  rep_origin     ori: high-copy-number ColE1/pMB1/pBR322/pUC origin of replication
   5922..6014    +  CDS            lacI (fragment): lac repressor; lacI; The lac repressor binds to the lac operator to inhibit transcription in E. coli. This inhibition can be relieved by adding lactose or isopropyl-β-D-thiogalactopyranoside (IPTG).
   6027..6048    +  protein_bind   CAP binding site: CAP binding activates transcription in the presence of cAMP. E. coli catabolite activator protein
   6063..6093    +  promoter       lac promoter: promoter for the E. coli lac operon
   6101..6117    +  protein_bind   lac operator: The lac repressor binds to the lac operator to inhibit transcription in E. coli. This inhibition can be relieved by adding lactose or isopropyl-β-D-thiogalactopyranoside (IPTG). lac repressor encoded by lacI
   6162..6180    +  promoter       T3 promoter: promoter for bacteriophage T3 RNA polymerase
   6208..6434    +  promoter       RSV promoter: Rous sarcoma virus enhancer/promoter
   6435..6615    +  LTR            5' LTR (truncated): truncated 5' long terminal repeat (LTR) from HIV-1
   6662..6787    +  misc_feature   HIV-1 Ψ: packaging signal of human immunodeficiency virus type 1
   6771..7134    +  CDS            HIV-1 gag (fragment): gag protein from human immunodeficiency virus 1; gag
   7280..7513    +  misc_feature   RRE: The Rev response element (RRE) of HIV-1 allows for Rev-dependent mRNA export from the nucleus to the cytoplasm.
   7890..7916    +  CDS            Rev (fragment): human immunodeficiency virus 1 (HIV-1) Rev protein; rev; enhances nuclear export of unspliced and incompletely spliced viral mRNAs
   7917..8417    +  promoter       hPGK promoter: human phosphoglycerate kinase 1 promoter
   8429..8824    +  CDS            BSD: blasticidin S deaminase; Aspergillus terreus BSD; confers resistance to blasticidin
   8884..9001    +  misc_feature   cPPT/CTS: central polypurine tract and central termination sequence of HIV-1
   9060..9117    +  enhancer       CMV enhancer (fragment): human cytomegalovirus immediate early enhancer
>Addgene plasmid #161673 | IDG_GABRG1_OE_1 | addgene full sequence | sequence record 319665 | Addgene NGS Result
CGTTACATAACTTACGGTAAATGGCCCGCCTGGCTGACCGCCCAACGACCCCCGCCCATTGACGTCAATA
ATGACGTATGTTCCCATAGTAACGCCAATAGGGACTTTCCATTGACGTCAATGGGTGGAGTATTTACGGT
AAACTGCCCACTTGGCAGTACATCAAGTGTATCATATGCCAAGTACGCCCCCTATTGACGTCAATGACGG
TAAATGGCCCGCCTGGCATTATGCCCAGTACATGACCTTATGGGACTTTCCTACTTGGCAGTACATCTAC
GTATTAGTCATCGCTATTACCATGGTGATGCGGTTTTGGCAGTACATCAATGGGCGTGGATAGCGGTTTG
ACTCACGGGGATTTCCAAGTCTCCACCCCATTGACGTCAATGGGAGTTTGTTTTGGCACCAAAATCAACG
GGACTTTCCAAAATGTCGTAACAACTCCGCCCCATTGACGCAAATGGGCGGTAGGCGTGTACGGTGGGAG
GTCTATATAAGCAGAGCTCTCTGGCTAACTGTCGGGATCAACAAGTTTGTACAAAAAAGCAGGCACCATG
GGTCCTTTGAAAGCTTTTCTCTTCTCCCCTTTTCTTCTGCGGAGTCAAAGTAGAGGGGTGAGGTTGGTCT
TCTTGTTACTGACCCTGCATTTGGGAAACTGTGTTGATAAGGCAGATGATGAAGATGATGAGGATTTAAC
GGTGAACAAAACCTGGGTCTTGGCCCCAAAAATTCATGAAGGAGATATCACACAAATTCTGAATTCATTG
CTTCAAGGCTATGACAATAAACTTCGTCCAGATATAGGAGTGAGGCCCACAGTAATTGAAACTGATGTTT
ATGTAAACAGCATTGGACCAGTTGATCCAATTAATATGGAATATACAATAGATATAATTTTTGCCCAAAC
CTGGTTTGACAGTCGTTTAAAATTCAATAGTACCATGAAAGTGCTTATGCTTAACAGTAATATGGTTGGA
AAAATTTGGATTCCTGACACTTTCTTCAGAAACTCAAGAAAATCTGATGCTCACTGGATAACAACTCCTA
ATCGTCTGCTTCGAATTTGGAATGATGGACGAGTTCTGTATACTCTAAGATTGACAATTAATGCAGAATG
TTATCTTCAGCTTCATAACTTTCCCATGGATGAACATTCCTGTCCACTGGAATTTTCAAGCTATGGATAC
CCTAAAAATGAAATTGAGTATAAGTGGAAAAAGCCCTCCGTAGAAGTGGCTGATCCTAAATACTGGAGAT
TATATCAGTTTGCATTTGTAGGGTTACGGAACTCAACTGAAATCACTCACACGATCTCTGGGGATTATGT
TATCATGACAATTTTTTTTGACCTGAGCAGAAGAATGGGATATTTCACTATTCAGACCTACATTCCATGC
ATTCTGACAGTTGTTCTTTCTTGGGTGTCTTTTTGGATCAATAAAGATGCAGTGCCTGCAAGAACATCGT
TGGGTATCACTACAGTTCTGACTATGACAACCCTGAGTACAATTGCCAGGAAGTCTTTACCTAAGGTTTC
TTATGTGACTGCGATGGATCTCTTTGTTTCTGTTTGTTTCATTTTTGTTTTTGCAGCCTTGATGGAATAT
GGAACCTTGCATTATTTTACCAGCAACCAAAAAGGAAAGACTGCTACTAAAGACAGAAAGCTAAAAAATA
AAGCCTCGATGACTCCTGGTCTCCATCCTGGATCCACTCTGATTCCAATGAATAATATTTCTGTGCCGCA
AGAAGATGATTATGAGTATCAGTGTTTGGAGGGCAAAGATTGTGCCAGCTTCTTCTGTTGCTTTGAAGAC
TGCAGAACAGGATCTTGGAGGGAAGGAAGGATACACATACGCATTGCCAAAATTGACTCTTATTCTAGAA
TATTTTTCCCAACCGCTTTTGCCCTGTTCAACTTGGTTTATTGGGTTGGCTATCTTTACTTAACAGCTTT
CTTGTACAAAGTGGTTGGTAAGCCTATCCCTAACCCTCTCCTCGGTCTCGATTCTACGTAGTAATGAGCT
AGCGCTAACCGGTGGCGCGTTAAGTCGACAATCAACCTCTGGATTACAAAATTTGTGAAAGATTGACTGG
TATTCTTAACTATGTTGCTCCTTTTACGCTATGTGGATACGCTGCTTTAATGCCTTTGTATCATGCTATT
GCTTCCCGTATGGCTTTCATTTTCTCCTCCTTGTATAAATCCTGGTTGCTGTCTCTTTATGAGGAGTTGT
GGCCCGTTGTCAGGCAACGTGGCGTGGTGTGCACTGTGTTTGCTGACGCAACCCCCACTGGTTGGGGCAT
TGCCACCACCTGTCAGCTCCTTTCCGGGACTTTCGCTTTCCCCCTCCCTATTGCCACGGCGGAACTCATC
GCCGCCTGCCTTGCCCGCTGCTGGACAGGGGCTCGGCTGTTGGGCACTGACAATTCCGTGGTGTTGTCGG
GGAAATCATCGTCCTTTCCTTGGCTGCTCGCCTGTGTTGCCACCTGGATTCTGCGCGGGACGTCCTTCTG
CTACGTCCCTTCGGCCCTCAATCCAGCGGACCTTCCTTCCCGCGGCCTGCTGCCGGCTCTGCGGCCTCTT
CCGCGTCTTCGCCTTCGCCCTCAGACGAGTCGGATCTCCCTTTGGGCCGCCTCCCCGCGTCGACTTTAAG
ACCAATGACTTACAAGGCAGCTGTAGATCTTAGCCACTTTTTAAAAGAAAAGGGGGGACTGGAAGGGCTA
ATTCACTCCCAACGAAGACAAGATCTGCTTTTTGCTTGTACTGGGTCTCTCTGGTTAGACCAGATCTGAG
CCTGGGAGCTCTCTGGCTAACTAGGGAACCCACTGCTTAAGCCTCAATAAAGCTTGCCTTGAGTGCTTCA
AGTAGTGTGTGCCCGTCTGTTGTGTGACTCTGGTAACTAGAGATCCCTCAGACCCTTTTAGTCAGTGTGG
AAAATCTCTAGCAGTACGTATAGTAGTTCATGTCATCTTATTATTCAGTATTTATAACTTGCAAAGAAAT
GAATATCAGAGAGTGAGAGGAACTTGTTTATTGCAGCTTATAATGGTTACAAATAAAGCAATAGCATCAC
AAATTTCACAAATAAAGCATTTTTTTCACTGCATTCTAGTTGTGGTTTGTCCAAACTCATCAATGTATCT
TATCATGTCTGGCTCTAGCTATCCCGCCCCTAACTCCGCCCATCCCGCCCCTAACTCCGCCCAGTTCCGC
CCATTCTCCGCCCCATGGCTGACTAATTTTTTTTATTTATGCAGAGGCCGAGGCCGCCTCGGCCTCTGAG
CTATTCCAGAAGTAGTGAGGAGGCTTTTTTGGAGGCCTAGGGACGTACCCAATTCGCCCTATAGTGAGTC
GTATTACGCGCGCTCACTGGCCGTCGTTTTACAACGTCGTGACTGGGAAAACCCTGGCGTTACCCAACTT
AATCGCCTTGCAGCACATCCCCCTTTCGCCAGCTGGCGTAATAGCGAAGAGGCCCGCACCGATCGCCCTT
CCCAACAGTTGCGCAGCCTGAATGGCGAATGGG
[124 nt withheld, positions 3534-3657]
C
[91 nt withheld, positions 3659-3749]
A
[49 nt withheld, positions 3751-3799]
CCTTTGACGTTGGAGTCCACGTTCTTT
[37 nt withheld, positions 3827-3863]
ACCCTATCTCGGTCTATTCTTTTGATTTATAAGGGATTTTGCCGATTTCGGCCTATTGGTTAAAAAATGA
GCTGATTTAACAAAAATTTAACGCGAATTTTAACAAAATATTAACGCTTACAATTTAGGTGGCACTTTTC
GGGGAAATGTGCGCGGAACCCCTATTTGTTTATTTTTCTAAATACATTCAAATATGTATCCGCTCATGAG
ACAATAACCCTGATAAATGCTTCAATAATATTGAAAAAGGAAGAGTATGAGTATTCAACATTTCCGTGTC
GCCCTTATTCCCTTTTTTGCGGCATTTTGCCTTCCTGTTTTTGCTCACCCAGAAACGCTGGTGAAAGTAA
AAGATGCTGAAGATCAGTTGGGTGCACGAGTGGGTTACATCGAACTGGATCTCAACAGCGGTAAGATCCT
TGAGAGTTTTCGCCCCGAAGAACGTTTTCCAATGATGAGCACTTTTAAAGTTCTGCTATGTGGCGCGGTA
TTATCCCGTATTGACGCCGGGCAAGAGCAACTCGGTCGCCGCATACACTATTCTCAGAATGACTTGGTTG
AGTACTCACCAGTCACAGAAAAGCATCTTACGGATGGCATGACAGTAAGAGAATTATGCAGTGCTGCCAT
AACCATGAGTGATAACACTGCGGCCAACTTACTTCTGACAACGATCGGAGGACCGAAGGAGCTAACCGCT
TTTTTGCACAACATGGGGGATCATGTAACTCGCCTTGATCGTTGGGAACCGGAGCTGAATGAAGCCATAC
CAAACGACGAGCGTGACACCACGATGCCTGTAGCAATGGCAACAACGTTGCGCAAACTATTAACTGGCGA
ACTACTTACTCTAGCTTCCCGGCAACAATTAATAGACTGGATGGAGGCGGATAAAGTTGCAGGACCACTT
CTGCGCTCGGCCCTTCCGGCTGGCTGGTTTATTGCTGATAAATCTGGAGCCGGTGAGCGTGGGTCTCGCG
GTATCATTGCAGCACTGGGGCCAGATGGTAAGCCCTCCCGTATCGTAGTTATCTACACGACGGGGAGTCA
GGCAACTATGGATGAACGAAATAGACAGATCGCTGAGATAGGTGCCTCACTGATTAAGCATTGGTAACTG
TCAGACCAAGTTTACTCATATATACTTTAGATTGATTTAAAACTTCATTTTTAATTTAAAAGGATCTAGG
TGAAGATCCTTTTTGATAATCTCATGACCAAAATCCCTTAACGTGAGTTTTCGTTCCACTGAGCGTCAGA
CCCCGTAGAAAAGATCAAAGGATCTTCTTGAGATCCTTTTTTTCTGCGCGTAATCTGCTGCTTGCAAACA
AAAAAACCACCGCTACCAGCGGTGGTTTGTTTGCCGGATCAAGAGCTACCAACTCTTTTTCCGAAGGTAA
CTGGCTTCAGCAGAGCGCAGATACCAAATACTGTTCTTCTAGTGTAGCCGTAGTTAGGCCACCACTTCAA
GAACTCTGTAGCACCGCCTACATACCTCGCTCTGCTAATCCTGTTACCAGTGGCTGCTGCCAGTGGCGAT
AAGTCGTGTCTTACCGGGTTGGACTCAAGACGATAGTTACCGGATAAGGCGCAGCGGTCGGGCTGAACGG
GGGGTTCGTGCACACAGCCCAGCTTGGAGCGAACGACCTACACCGAACTGAGATACCTACAGCGTGAGCT
ATGAGAAAGCGCCACGCTTCCCGAAGGGAGAAAGGCGGACAGGTATCCGGTAAGCGGCAGGGTCGGAACA
GGAGAGCGCACGAGGGAGCTTCCAGGGGGAAACGCCTGGTATCTTTATAGTCCTGTCGGGTTTCGCCACC
TCTGACTTGAGCGTCGATTTTTGTGATGCTCGTCAGGGGGGCGGAGCCTATGGAAAAACGCCAGCAACGC
GGCCTTTTTACGGTTCCTGGCCTTTTGCTGGCCTTTTGCTCACATGTTCTTTCCTGCGTTATCCCCTGAT
TCTGTGGATAACCGTATTACCGCCTTTGAGTGAGCTGATACCGCTCGCCGCAGCCGAACGACCGAGCGCA
GCGAGTCAGTGAGCGAGGAAGCGGAAGAGCGCCCAATACGCAAACCGCCTCTCCCCGCGCGTTGGCCGAT
TCATTAATGCAGCTGGCACGACAGGTTTCCCGACTGGAAAGCGGGCAGTGAGCGCAACGCAATTAATGTG
AGTTAGCTCACTCATTAGGCACCCCAGGCTTTACACTTTATGCTTCCGGCTCGTATGTTGTGTGGAATTG
TGAGCGGATAACAATTTCACACAGGAAACAGCTATGACCATGATTACGCCAAGCGCGCAATTAACCCTCA
CTAAAGGGAACAAAAGCTGGAGCTGCAAGCTTAATGTAGTCTTATGCAATACTCTTGTAGTCTTGCAACA
TGGTAACGATGAGTTAGCAACATGCCTTACAAGGAGAGAAAAAGCACCGTGCATGCCGATTGGTGGAAGT
AAGGTGGTACGATCGTGCCTTATTAGGAAGGCAACAGACGGGTCTGACATGGATTGGACGAACCACTGAA
TTGCCGCATTGCAGAGATATTGTATTTAAGTGCCTAGCTCGATACATAAACGGGTCTCTCTGGTTAGACC
AGATCTGAGCCTGGGAGCTCTCTGGCTAACTAGGGAACCCACTGCTTAAGCCTCAATAAAGCTTGCCTTG
AGTGCTTCAAGTAGTGTGTGCCCGTCTGTTGTGTGACTCTGGTAACTAGAGATCCCTCAGACCCTTTTAG
TCAGTGTGGAAAATCTCTAGCAGTGGCGCCCGAACAGGGACTTGAAAGCGAAAGGGAAACCAGAGGAGCT
CTCTCGACGCAGGACTCGGCTTGCTGAAGCGCGCACGGCAAGAGGCGAGGGGCGGCGACTGGTGAGTACG
CCAAAAATTTTGACTAGCGGAGGCTAGAAGGAGAGAGATGGGTGCGAGAGCGTCAGTATTAAGCGGGGGA
GAATTAGATCGCGATGGGAAAAAATTCGGTTAAGGCCAGGGGGAAAGAAAAAATATAAATTAAAACATAT
AGTATGGGCAAGCAGGGAGCTAGAACGATTCGCAGTTAATCCTGGCCTGTTAGAAACATCAGAAGGCTGT
AGACAAATACTGGGACAGCTACAACCATCCCTTCAGACAGGATCAGAAGAACTTAGATCATTATATAATA
CAGTAGCAACCCTCTATTGTGTGCATCAAAGGATAGAGATAAAAGACACCAAGGAAGCTTTAGACAAGAT
AGAGGAAGAGCAAAACAAAAGTAAGACCACCGCACAGCAAGCGGCCGCTGATCTTCAGACCTGGAGGAGG
AGATATGAGGGACAATTGGAGAAGTGAATTATATAAATATAAAGTAGTAAAAATTGAACCATTAGGAGTA
GCACCCACCAAGGCAAAGAGAAGAGTGGTGCAGAGAGAAAAAAGAGCAGTGGGAATAGGAGCTTTGTTCC
TTGGGTTCTTGGGAGCAGCAGGAAGCACTATGGGCGCAGCGTCAATGACGCTGACGGTACAGGCCAGACA
ATTATTGTCTGGTATAGTGCAGCAGCAGAACAATTTGCTGAGGGCTATTGAGGCGCAACAGCATCTGTTG
CAACTCACAGTCTGGGGCATCAAGCAGCTCCAGGCAAGAATCCTGGCTGTGGAAAGATACCTAAAGGATC
AACAGCTCCTGGGGATTTGGGGTTGCTCTGGAAAACTCATTTGCACCACTGCTGTGCCTTGGAATGCTAG
TTGGAGTAATAAATCTCTGGAACAGATTTGGAATCACACGACCTGGATGGAGTGGGACAGAGAAATTAAC
AATTACACAAGCTTAATACACTCCTTAATTGAAGAATCGCAAAACCAGCAAGAAAAGAATGAACAAGAAT
TATTGGAATTAGATAAATGGGCAAGTTTGTGGAATTGGTTTAACATAACAAATTGGCTGTGGTATATAAA
ATTATTCATAATGATAGTAGGAGGCTTGGTAGGTTTAAGAATAGTTTTTGCTGTACTTTCTATAGTGAAT
AGAGTTAGGCAGGGATATTCACCATTATCGTTTCAGACCCACCTCCCAACCCCGAGGGGACCCTTGCGCC
TTTTCCAAGGCAGCCCTGGGTTTGCGCAGGGACGCGGCTGCTCTGGGCGTGGTTCCGGGAAACGCAGCGG
CGCCGACCCTGGGTCTCGCACATTCTTCACGTCCGTTCGCAGCGTCACCCGGATCTTCGCCGCTACCCTT
GTGGGCCCCCCGGCGACGCTTCCTGCTCCGCCCCTAAGTCGGGAAGGTTCCTTGCGGTTCGCGGCGTGCC
GGACGTGACAAACGGAAGCCGCACGTCTCACTAGTACCCTCGCAGACGGACAGCGCCAGGGAGCAATGGC
AGCGCGCCGACCGCGATGGGCTGTGGCCAATAGCGGCTGCTCAGCAGGGCGCGCCGAGAGCAGCGGCCGG
GAAGGGGCGGTGCGGGAGGCGGGGTGTGGGGCGGTAGTGTGGGCCCTGTTCCTGCCCGCGCGGTGTTCCG
CATTCTGCAAGCCTCCGGAGCGCACGTCGGCAGTCGGCTCCCTCGTTGACCGAATCACCGACCTCTCTCC
CCAGGGGGTACCACCATGGCCAAGCCTTTGTCTCAAGAAGAATCCACCCTCATTGAAAGAGCAACGGCTA
CAATCAACAGCATCCCCATCTCTGAAGACTACAGCGTCGCCAGCGCAGCTCTCTCTAGCGACGGCCGCAT
CTTCACTGGTGTCAATGTATATCATTTTACTGGGGGACCTTGTGCAGAACTCGTGGTGCTGGGCACTGCT
GCTGCTGCGGCAGCTGGCAACCTGACTTGTATCGTCGCGATCGGAAATGAGAACAGGGGCATCTTGAGCC
CCTGCGGACGGTGCCGACAGGTGCTTCTCGATCTGCATCCTGGGATCAAAGCCATAGTGAAGGACAGTGA
TGGACAGCCGACGGCAGTTGGGATTCGTGAATTGCTGCCCTCTGGTTATGTGTGGGAGGGCCTGCAGCTG
CAGTAGTAAGAATTCTAGATCTTGAGACAAATGGCAGTATTCATCCACAATTTTAAAAGAAAAGGGGGGA
TTGGGGGGTACAGTGCAGGGGAAAGAATAGTAGACATAATAGCAACAGACATACAAACTAAAGAATTACA
AAAACAAATTACAAAAATTCAAAATTTTCGGGTTTATTACAGGGACAGCAGAGATCCACTTTGGCGCCGG
CTCGAGGGGGCCCGGGGTTATTAATAGTAATCAATTACGGGGTCATTAGTTCATAGCCCATATATGGAGT
TCCG
