>Addgene plasmid #161673 | IDG_GABRG1_OE_1 | depositor partial sequence | sequence record 313372 | Partial Sequence
ATGGGTCCTTTGAAAGCTTTTCTCTTCTCCCCTTTTCTTCTGCGGAGTCAAAGTAGAGGGGTGAGGTTGG
TCTTCTTGTTACTGACCCTGCATTTGGGAAACTGTGTTGATAAGGCAGATGATGAAGATGATGAGGATTT
AACGGTGAACAAAACCTGGGTCTTGGCCCCAAAAATTCATGAAGGAGATATCACACAAATTCTGAATTCA
TTGCTTCAAGGCTATGACAATAAACTTCGTCCAGATATAGGAGTGAGGCCCACAGTAATTGAAACTGATG
TTTATGTAAACAGCATTGGACCAGTTGATCCAATTAATATGGAATATACAATAGATATAATTTTTGCCCA
AACCTGGTTTGACAGTCGTTTAAAATTCAATAGTACCATGAAAGTGCTTATGCTTAACAGTAATATGGTT
GGAAAAATTTGGATTCCTGACACTTTCTTCAGAAACTCAAGAAAATCTGATGCTCACTGGATAACAACTC
CTAATCGTCTGCTTCGAATTTGGAATGATGGACGAGTTCTGTATACTCTAAGATTGACAATTAATGCAGA
ATGTTATCTTCAGCTTCATAACTTTCCCATGGATGAACATTCCTGTCCACTGGAATTTTCAAGCTATGGA
TACCCTAAAAATGAAATTGAGTATAAGTGGAAAAAGCCCTCCGTAGAAGTGGCTGATCCTAAATACTGGA
GATTATATCAGTTTGCATTTGTAGGGTTACGGAACTCAACTGAAATCACTCACACGATCTCTGGGGATTA
TGTTATCATGACAATTTTTTTTGACCTGAGCAGAAGAATGGGATATTTCACTATTCAGACCTACATTCCA
TGCATTCTGACAGTTGTTCTTTCTTGGGTGTCTTTTTGGATCAATAAAGATGCAGTGCCTGCAAGAACAT
CGTTGGGTATCACTACAGTTCTGACTATGACAACCCTGAGTACAATTGCCAGGAAGTCTTTACCTAAGGT
TTCTTATGTGACTGCGATGGATCTCTTTGTTTCTGTTTGTTTCATTTTTGTTTTTGCAGCCTTGATGGAA
TATGGAACCTTGCATTATTTTACCAGCAACCAAAAAGGAAAGACTGCTACTAAAGACAGAAAGCTAAAAA
ATAAAGCCTCGATGACTCCTGGTCTCCATCCTGGATCCACTCTGATTCCAATGAATAATATTTCTGTGCC
GCAAGAAGATGATTATGAGTATCAGTGTTTGGAGGGCAAAGATTGTGCCAGCTTCTTCTGTTGCTTTGAA
GACTGCAGAACAGGATCTTGGAGGGAAGGAAGGATACACATACGCATTGCCAAAATTGACTCTTATTCTA
GAATATTTTTCCCAACCGCTTTTGCCCTGTTCAACTTGGTTTATTGGGTTGGCTATCTTTACTTAACAGC
TTTCTTGTACAAAGTGGTTGGTAAGCCTATCCCTAACCCTCTCCTCGGTCTCGATTCTACGTAG
